Addgene plasmid #112349: pZNF695-donor
Purpose: CRISPR donor plasmid to tag human transcription factor ZNF695 with GFP
Depositing lab: Kevin White. Depositing organization: University of Chicago.
Backbone
  Vector backbone: pUC19
  Vector type: CRISPR
Growth in bacteria
  Bacterial resistance: Ampicillin, 100 μg/mL
  Growth temperature: 37°C
  Growth strain: DH5alpha
  Copy number: High Copy
Gene/Insert
  Gene/Insert name: ZNF695 homology arms flanking EGFP-IRES-Neo cassette
  Species: H. sapiens (human)
  Mutation: hg38:1:246987767:T>A
  Entrez Gene: ZNF695 (a.k.a. SBZF3)
  Cloning method: Gibson Cloning
  Sequencing primers: 5′ M13pUC-fwd; 3′ M13pUC-rev
Terms and licenses: Academic/Nonprofit Terms; Industry Terms: Not Available to Industry
Depositor comments: Cloning source: K562. Use with plasmid pZNF695.1.0-gDNA.
How to cite: pZNF695-donor was a gift from Kevin White (Addgene plasmid # 112349 ; http://n2t.net/addgene:112349 ; RRID:Addgene_112349)
