[The description below was written by a language model from this plasmid's Addgene catalogue record and pLannotate feature annotations shown in this document.]
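Description:
pZNF695-donor is a homology-directed repair template for CRISPR knock-in, built by Gibson assembly in the pUC19 cloning backbone and designed to tag the endogenous human transcription factor ZNF695 (also known as SBZF3) with GFP. The 7,068-nt plasmid is propagated in E. coli at high copy from the ColE1/pUC origin and selected with ampicillin through the β-lactamase gene. Remnants of the pUC19 lac promoter/operator, lacZα and multiple cloning site flank the insert but have no role in its function.

The payload is an EGFP-IRES-Neo cassette placed between two ZNF695 homology arms, which the depositor notes were cloned from K562 cells. The arms are not annotated as such in the feature table; they presumably correspond to the unannotated stretches on either side of the cassette, and the short GVQW1 hit downstream of NeoR is probably a sequence-similarity match within genomic arm sequence. Upstream of EGFP the annotation detects a fragment resembling the TEV-cleavage portion of a composite tag and an S-Tag, suggesting that the fusion carries a linker with extra affinity or epitope elements. No mammalian promoter is annotated. This fits a promoterless design in which EGFP and, via the EMCV IRES, the neomycin phosphotransferase are expressed from the endogenous ZNF695 transcript after correct integration, allowing G418 selection of tagged cells.

The record lists a single-base change (T>A at a chromosome 1 position in hg38) but does not state its purpose. The donor is intended to be used with its companion guide RNA plasmid, pZNF695.1.0-gDNA. The resulting GFP-tagged ZNF695 could be detected or captured through the tag, although the record names no downstream application.
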