Features (pLannotate 1.2.2; 17 found; start..end, strand, type, name):
      1..21      +  misc_feature   MCS (fragment): pUC18/19 multiple cloning site
     58..74      -  protein_bind   lac operator: The lac repressor binds to the lac operator to inhibit transcription in E. coli. This inhibition can be relieved by adding lactose or isopropyl-β-D-thiogalactopyranoside (IPTG). lac repressor encoded by lacI
     82..112     -  promoter       lac promoter: promoter for the E. coli lac operon
    127..148     -  protein_bind   CAP binding site: CAP binding activates transcription in the presence of cAMP. E. coli catabolite activator protein
    161..253     -  CDS            lacI (fragment): lac repressor; lacI; The lac repressor binds to the lac operator to inhibit transcription in E. coli. This inhibition can be relieved by adding lactose or isopropyl-β-D-thiogalactopyranoside (IPTG).
    436..1024    -  rep_origin     ori: high-copy-number ColE1/pMB1/pBR322/pUC origin of replication
   1195..2055    -  CDS            AmpR: β-lactamase; bla; confers resistance to ampicillin, carbenicillin, and related antibiotics
   2056..2160    -  promoter       AmpR promoter: bla
   2255..2290    +  CDS            rop (fragment): Rop protein, which maintains plasmids at low copy number; rop
   2392..2491    +  misc_feature   bom (fragment): basis of mobility region from pBR322
   2497..2654    -  CDS            lacZα (fragment): LacZα fragment of β-galactosidase; lacZ fragment
   3622..3642    +  CDS            capTEV™ (fragment): composite tag for in vivo biotinylation, TEV protease cleavage, and 6xHis tagging
   3656..3700    +  CDS            S-Tag: affinity and epitope tag derived from pancreatic ribonuclease A
   3791..4510    +  CDS            EGFP: the original enhanced GFP (Yang et al., 1996) mammalian codon-optimized
   4548..5133    +  misc_feature   IRES2: internal ribosome entry site (IRES) of the encephalomyocarditis virus (EMCV)
   5215..6018    +  CDS            NeoR/KanR: aminoglycoside phosphotransferase from Tn5; aph(3')-II (or nptII); confers resistance to neomycin, kanamycin, and G418 (Geneticin®)
   6608..6829    -  CDS            GVQW1 (fragment): GVQW1_HUMAN - Also known as TIGD1L2. Experimental evidence at transcript level: Swiss-Prot protein existence level 2. From Homo sapiens (Human).
>Addgene plasmid #112349 | pZNF695-donor | depositor full sequence | sequence record 211740 | Full Sequence
GACCTGCAGGCATGCAAGCTTGGCGTAATCATGGTCATAGCTGTTTCCTGTGTGAAATTGTTATCCGCTC
ACAATTCCACACAACATACGAGCCGGAAGCATAAAGTGTAAAGCCTGGGGTGCCTAATGAGTGAGCTAAC
TCACATTAATTGCGTTGCGCTCACTGCCCGCTTTCCAGTCGGGAAACCTGTCGTGCCAGCTGCATTAATG
AATCGGCCAACGCGCGGGGAGAGGCGGTTTGCGTATTGGGCGCTCTTCCGCTTCCTCGCTCACTGACTCG
CTGCGCTCGGTCGTTCGGCTGCGGCGAGCGGTATCAGCTCACTCAAAGGCGGTAATACGGTTATCCACAG
AATCAGGGGATAACGCAGGAAAGAACATGTGAGCAAAAGGCCAGCAAAAGGCCAGGAACCGTAAAAAGGC
CGCGTTGCTGGCGTTTTTCCATAGGCTCCGCCCCCCTGACGAGCATCACAAAAATCGACGCTCAAGTCAG
AGGTGGCGAAACCCGACAGGACTATAAAGATACCAGGCGTTTCCCCCTGGAAGCTCCCTCGTGCGCTCTC
CTGTTCCGACCCTGCCGCTTACCGGATACCTGTCCGCCTTTCTCCCTTCGGGAAGCGTGGCGCTTTCTCA
TAGCTCACGCTGTAGGTATCTCAGTTCGGTGTAGGTCGTTCGCTCCAAGCTGGGCTGTGTGCACGAACCC
CCCGTTCAGCCCGACCGCTGCGCCTTATCCGGTAACTATCGTCTTGAGTCCAACCCGGTAAGACACGACT
TATCGCCACTGGCAGCAGCCACTGGTAACAGGATTAGCAGAGCGAGGTATGTAGGCGGTGCTACAGAGTT
CTTGAAGTGGTGGCCTAACTACGGCTACACTAGAAGGACAGTATTTGGTATCTGCGCTCTGCTGAAGCCA
GTTACCTTCGGAAAAAGAGTTGGTAGCTCTTGATCCGGCAAACAAACCACCGCTGGTAGCGGTGGTTTTT
TTGTTTGCAAGCAGCAGATTACGCGCAGAAAAAAAGGATCTCAAGAAGATCCTTTGATCTTTTCTACGGG
GTCTGACGCTCAGTGGAACGAAAACTCACGTTAAGGGATTTTGGTCATGAGATTATCAAAAAGGATCTTC
ACCTAGATCCTTTTAAATTAAAAATGAAGTTTTAAATCAATCTAAAGTATATATGAGTAAACTTGGTCTG
ACAGTTACCAATGCTTAATCAGTGAGGCACCTATCTCAGCGATCTGTCTATTTCGTTCATCCATAGTTGC
CTGACTCCCCGTCGTGTAGATAACTACGATACGGGAGGGCTTACCATCTGGCCCCAGTGCTGCAATGATA
CCGCGAGACCCACGCTCACCGGCTCCAGATTTATCAGCAATAAACCAGCCAGCCGGAAGGGCCGAGCGCA
GAAGTGGTCCTGCAACTTTATCCGCCTCCATCCAGTCTATTAATTGTTGCCGGGAAGCTAGAGTAAGTAG
TTCGCCAGTTAATAGTTTGCGCAACGTTGTTGCCATTGCTACAGGCATCGTGGTGTCACGCTCGTCGTTT
GGTATGGCTTCATTCAGCTCCGGTTCCCAACGATCAAGGCGAGTTACATGATCCCCCATGTTGTGCAAAA
AAGCGGTTAGCTCCTTCGGTCCTCCGATCGTTGTCAGAAGTAAGTTGGCCGCAGTGTTATCACTCATGGT
TATGGCAGCACTGCATAATTCTCTTACTGTCATGCCATCCGTAAGATGCTTTTCTGTGACTGGTGAGTAC
TCAACCAAGTCATTCTGAGAATAGTGTATGCGGCGACCGAGTTGCTCTTGCCCGGCGTCAATACGGGATA
ATACCGCGCCACATAGCAGAACTTTAAAAGTGCTCATCATTGGAAAACGTTCTTCGGGGCGAAAACTCTC
AAGGATCTTACCGCTGTTGAGATCCAGTTCGATGTAACCCACTCGTGCACCCAACTGATCTTCAGCATCT
TTTACTTTCACCAGCGTTTCTGGGTGAGCAAAAACAGGAAGGCAAAATGCCGCAAAAAAGGGAATAAGGG
CGACACGGAAATGTTGAATACTCATACTCTTCCTTTTTCAATATTATTGAAGCATTTATCAGGGTTATTG
TCTCATGAGCGGATACATATTTGAATGTATTTAGAAAAATAAACAAATAGGGGTTCCGCGCACATTTCCC
CGAAAAGTGCCACCTGACGTCTAAGAAACCATTATTATCATGACATTAACCTATAAAAATAGGCGTATCA
CGAGGCCCTTTCGTCTCGCGCGTTTCGGTGATGACGGTGAAAACCTCTGACACATGCAGCTCCCGGAGAC
GGTCACAGCTTGTCTGTAAGCGGATGCCGGGAGCAGACAAGCCCGTCAGGGCGCGTCAGCGGGTGTTGGC
GGGTGTCGGGGCTGGCTTAACTATGCGGCATCAGAGCAGATTGTACTGAGAGTGCACCATATGCGGTGTG
AAATACCGCACAGATGCGTAAGGAGAAAATACCGCATCAGGCGCCATTCGCCATTCAGGCTGCGCAACTG
TTGGGAAGGGCGATCGGTGCGGGCCTCTTCGCTATTACGCCAGCTGGCGAAAGGGGGATGTGCTGCAAGG
CGATTAAGTTGGGTAACGCCAGGGTTTTCCCAGTCACGACGTTGTAAAACGACGGCCAGTGAATTCGAGC
TCGGTACCCTCCATATTGGAGAGAACCCGTACCAATGTAAAAAATGTGGCAAAGCCTTTAATGAGTGCTC
ATGCTTTACTGACTGTAAGAGAATTCATGTTGGAGAGAAACATTGCAAATGTGAAGAATGTAATAACATT
TTTAAGTCTTGCTCAAGTCTTGCTGTTGTTGAGAAAAATCATACTGAAAAGAAAACCTACAGATGTGAAG
AATGTGGCAAAGCTTTTAACCTGTGCTCAGTTCTTACTAAACATAAGAAAATTCATACTGGAGAGAAACC
ATACAAATGTGAAGAATGTGGCAAATCCTTTAAGTTGTTCCCATACCTTACTCAACACAAGAGAATTCAT
AGTAGAGAGAAACCCTACAAGTGTGAAGAATGTGGCAAAGTCTTTAAATTGTTGTCATACCTTACTCAAC
ATAGAAGAATTCATACTGGAGAGAAAACCTTCCGATGTGAAGAATGTGGAAAAGCCTTTAACCAGAGCTC
ACATCTGACTGAACATAGGAGAATTCATACTGGTGAGAAACCATACAAATGTGAGGAATGTGGCAAAGCT
TTTACCTGGTTCTCATACCTTATTCAGCATAAGAGAATTCATACTGGGCAGAAACCCTACAAATGTGAGG
AATGTGGCAAAGCTTTTACCTGGTTTTCATACCTTACTCAACATAAGAGAATTCATACTGGAGAGAAACC
CTACAAATGTGATGAATGTGGCAAAGCTTTTAACTGGTTTTCATATCTTACTAATCATAAGAGAATTCAT
ACTGGAGAGAAACCCTACAAATGTGAAGAATGTGGCAAAGCCTTTGGCCAGAGCTCACACCTTTCTAAAC
ATAAGACAATTCATACCAGAGAGAAACCATACAAGTGTGAGGAATGTGGCAAAGCCTTTAACCACTCTGC
ACAACTTGCTGTACATGAGAAAACTCATACCGGGATTCCAACTACTGCAAGCGAGAATCTTTATTTTCAG
GGCGCCGCCAAATTCAAAGAAACCGCTGCTGCTAAATTCGAACGCCAGCACATGGACAGCGGAGGTGGAG
GTTCGAGCGGTCCCTCGGGTTCGTCGAGCCTGGAAGTTCTGTTCCAGGGGCCCCTGTCGTCGAGCGGTCC
CTCGGGTTCGATGGTGAGCAAAGGCGAGGAGCTGTTCACCGGGGTGGTGCCCATCCTGGTCGAGCTGGAC
GGCGACGTAAACGGCCACAAGTTCAGCGTGTCCGGCGAGGGCGAGGGCGATGCCACCTACGGCAAGCTGA
CCCTGAAGTTCATCTGCACCACCGGCAAGCTGCCCGTGCCCTGGCCCACCCTCGTGACCACCCTGACCTA
CGGCGTGCAGTGCTTCAGCCGCTACCCCGACCACATGAAGCAGCACGACTTCTTCAAGTCCGCCATGCCC
GAAGGCTACGTCCAGGAGCGCACCATCTTCTTCAAGGACGACGGCAACTACAAGACCCGCGCCGAGGTGA
AGTTCGAGGGCGACACCCTGGTGAACCGCATCGAGCTGAAGGGCATCGACTTCAAGGAGGACGGCAACAT
CCTGGGGCACAAGCTGGAGTACAACTACAACAGCCACAACGTCTATATCATGGCCGACAAGCAGAAGAAC
GGCATCAAGGTGAACTTCAAGATCCGCCACAACATCGAGGACGGCAGCGTGCAGCTCGCCGACCACTACC
AGCAGAACACCCCCATCGGCGACGGCCCCGTGCTGCTGCCCGACAACCACTACCTGAGCACCCAGTCCGC
CCTGAGCAAAGACCCCAACGAGAAGCGCGATCACATGGTCCTTAAGGAGTTCGTGACCGCCGCCGGGATC
ACTCTCGGCATGGACGAGCTGTACAAGTAATGATCTAGAGTCGAGTTAATTAAGAATTCCGCCCCCCCCC
CTCTCCCTCCCCCCCCCTAACGTTACTGGCCGAAGCCGCTTGGAATAAGGCCGGTGTGCGTTTGTCTATA
TGTTATTTTCCACCATATTGCCGTCTTTTGGCAATGTGAGGGCCCGGAAACCTGGCCCTGTCTTCTTGAC
GAGCATTCCTAGGGGTCTTTCCCCTCTCGCCAAAGGAATGCAGGGTCTGTTGAATGTCGTGAAGGAAGCA
GTTCCTCTGGAAGCTTCTTGAAGACAAACAACGTCTGTAGCGACCCTTTGCAGGCAGCGGAACCCCCCAC
CTGGCGACAGGTGCCTCTGCGGCCAAAAGCCACGTGTATAAGATACACCTGCAAAGGCGGCACAACCCCA
GTGCCACGTTGTGAGTTGGATAGTTGTGGAAAGAGTCAAATGGCTCTCCTCAAGCGTATTCAACAAGGGG
CTGAAGGATGCCCAGAAGGTACCCCATTGTATGGGATCTGATCTGGGGCCTCGGTGCACATGCTTTACAT
GTGTTTAGTCGAGGTTAAAAAAACGTCTAGGCCCCCCGAACCACGGGGACGTGGTTTTCCTTTGAAAAAC
ACGATGATAATATGGCCACAACCTGTTACATTGCACAAGATAAAAATATATCATCACGAACAGTAAAACT
GTCTGCTTACATAAACAGTAATACAAGGGGTGTTATGGGATCGGCCATTGAACAAGATGGATTGCACGCA
GGTTCTCCGGCCGCTTGGGTGGAGAGGCTATTCGGCTATGACTGGGCACAACAGACAATCGGCTGCTCTG
ATGCCGCCGTGTTCCGGCTGTCAGCGCAGGGGCGCCCGGTTCTTTTTGTCAAGACCGACCTGTCCGGTGC
CCTGAATGAACTGCAGGACGAGGCAGCGCGGCTATCGTGGCTGGCCACGACGGGCGTTCCTTGCGCAGCT
GTGCTCGACGTTGTCACTGAAGCGGGAAGGGACTGGCTGCTATTGGGCGAAGTGCCGGGGCAGGATCTCC
TGTCATCTCACCTTGCTCCTGCCGAGAAAGTATCCATCATGGCTGATGCAATGCGGCGGCTGCATACGCT
TGATCCGGCTACCTGCCCATTCGACCACCAAGCGAAACATCGCATCGAGCGAGCACGTACTCGGATGGAA
GCCGGTCTTGTCGATCAGGATGATCTGGACGAAGAGCATCAGGGGCTCGCGCCAGCCGAACTGTTCGCCA
GGCTCAAGGCGCGCATGCCCGACGGCGAGGATCTCGTCGTGACCCATGGCGATGCCTGCTTGCCGAATAT
CATGGTGGAAAATGGCCGCTTTTCTGGATTCATCGACTGTGGCCGGCTGGGTGTGGCGGACCGCTATCAG
GACATAGCGTTGGCTACCCGTGATATTGCTGAAGAGCTTGGCGGCGAATGGGCTGACCGCTTCCTCGTGC
TTTACGGTATCGCCGCTCCCGATTCGCAGCGCATCGCCTTCTATCGCCTTCTTGACGAGTTCTTCTGAGT
CTGAGAAAAACCCTACAAATCTAAACAATATGGCATAGTCTTTAATACCTATTCACAACTTCACAGCAGA
ATATTTTTACTGAATAAGAGTGTTACAAATGTAATGACTGTCAAAAGGCCATTTACAGTCTATGAGCCTT
TGAGTGCACTAAAATGTTTAGGCTACGAACAATACAAATAGACCGGTTCAACACCTCCACTTATATCACA
GCTCTTACTGTACACAGAAGAATTTATACTGGAGGGAAACCCTCCAGTTGCTCAAACTGTATTCAATTTC
AAAGACTTTGTATTGGAGAGAAACCCTACAAATGTAATAAATGCAGAAACAACATTTGTTCAAAAAATAT
ACCTCAGAAAACACCAGAGTGTTCACACTAAAAACTGTTTTACAGATGCAGTAAATGTGAAAAAATGTCT
AATCAAAAATTACATCAAAACACATCCAAGAATTCATAGTAAAAAGCACTAAGTCACTGACACTTTCAGA
CATTACTGTAAATCTGAGTGTTGGTTATAGAGAATAATTCAAAGTTAAGTTAAAGTAAGTAGGAGATTCA
CCTTTTGGGGAAGTTATAATTACATTTCAAGTATACCTTTTGGTGCCAGGCACGGTGGCTCTTTCCTATA
GTTGCTGCACTTTTGGATGCCGAGGTCGGGGGATTGCTTGAGCCCAGGAGTTTGGGACCAGGCTGGGCAA
CATGGCAAAACCTCATCTCTACAAAAAGTAAAATAAAAGCCAGGCTTGGTGGCACATGCCTGTTGTCCCA
GCTACTTGGAAGGCTCAGGTGGGAGGATTGCTTGAGCCTGGAGGTTGAGGATGCAGTGAGCTGCTATCTG
GCAACTTCACTCCTGCCTGGGCAACAGAGCAAGACCCTTTCTCAATAATAATAATAACAACATAATAATA
AAGTATACTCGGTGCACTGAAAGAGTTTTAGCTTTTTTGAAAATCACATATTTATGTAATTCAAGTCTTA
AATCACTTGATACCATGCCTTCATTTCTAGTGTTTATGTGAAGGCATGAGGCCTACTGTTGCTACATG
