LOCUS       Exported 7068 bp ds-DNA circular SYN 13-MAY-2021
DEFINITION  CRISPR donor plasmid to tag human transcription factor ZNF695 with
            GFP.
ACCESSION   .
VERSION     .
KEYWORDS    pZNF695-donor
SOURCE      synthetic DNA construct
  ORGANISM  synthetic DNA construct
REFERENCE   1 (bases 1 to 7068)
  TITLE     White lab ENCODE plasmids to tag human transcription factors with
            GFP
REFERENCE   2 (bases 1 to 7068)
  AUTHORS   .
  TITLE     Direct Submission
  JOURNAL   Exported May 13, 2021 from SnapGene Server 1.1.58
            http://www.snapgene.com
FEATURES             Location/Qualifiers
     source          1..7068
                     /organism="synthetic DNA construct"
                     /mol_type="other DNA"
     primer_bind     complement(34..50)
                     /label=M13 rev
                     /note="common sequencing primer, one of multiple similar
                     variants"
     primer_bind     complement(34..50)
                     /label=M13 Reverse
                     /note="In lacZ gene. Also called M13-rev"
     primer_bind     complement(47..69)
                     /label=M13/pUC Reverse
                     /note="In lacZ gene"
     protein_bind    58..74
                     /label=lac operator
                     /bound_moiety="lac repressor encoded by lacI"
                     /note="The lac repressor binds to the lac operator to
                     inhibit transcription in E. coli. This inhibition can be
                     relieved by adding lactose or
                     isopropyl-beta-D-thiogalactopyranoside (IPTG)."
     promoter        complement(82..112)
                     /label=lac promoter
                     /note="promoter for the E. coli lac operon"
     protein_bind    127..148
                     /label=CAP binding site
                     /bound_moiety="E. coli catabolite activator protein"
                     /note="CAP binding activates transcription in the presence
                     of cAMP."
     primer_bind     complement(265..282)
                     /label=L4440
                     /note="L4440 vector, forward primer"
     rep_origin      complement(436..1024)
                     /direction=LEFT
                     /label=ori
                     /note="high-copy-number ColE1/pMB1/pBR322/pUC origin of
                     replication"
     primer_bind     complement(516..535)
                     /label=pBR322ori-F
                     /note="pBR322 origin, forward primer"
     CDS             complement(1195..2055)
                     /codon_start=1
                     /gene="bla"
                     /product="beta-lactamase"
                     /label=AmpR
                     /note="confers resistance to ampicillin, carbenicillin, and
                     related antibiotics"
                     /translation="MSIQHFRVALIPFFAAFCLPVFAHPETLVKVKDAEDQLGARVGYI
                     ELDLNSGKILESFRPEERFPMMSTFKVLLCGAVLSRIDAGQEQLGRRIHYSQNDLVEYS
                     PVTEKHLTDGMTVRELCSAAITMSDNTAANLLLTTIGGPKELTAFLHNMGDHVTRLDRW
                     EPELNEAIPNDERDTTMPVAMATTLRKLLTGELLTLASRQQLIDWMEADKVAGPLLRSA
                     LPAGWFIADKSGAGERGSRGIIAALGPDGKPSRIVVIYTTGSQATMDERNRQIAEIGAS
                     LIKHW"
     primer_bind     1818..1837
                     /label=Amp-R
                     /note="Ampicillin resistance gene, reverse primer"
     promoter        complement(2056..2160)
                     /gene="bla"
                     /label=AmpR promoter
     primer_bind     2228..2246
                     /label=pBRforEco
                     /note="pBR322 vectors, upsteam of EcoRI site, forward
                     primer"
     primer_bind     complement(2284..2306)
                     /label=pGEX 3'
                     /note="pGEX vectors, reverse primer"
     primer_bind     2406..2425
                     /label=pRS-marker
                     /note="pRS vectors, use to sequence yeast selectable
                     marker"
     primer_bind     2619..2641
                     /label=M13/pUC Forward
                     /note="In lacZ gene"
     primer_bind     2633..2650
                     /label=M13 Forward
                     /note="In lacZ gene. Also called M13-F20 or M13 (-21)
                     Forward"
     primer_bind     2634..2650
                     /label=M13 fwd
                     /note="common sequencing primer, one of multiple similar
                     variants"
     CDS             3623..3643
                     /codon_start=1
                     /product="tobacco etch virus (TEV) protease recognition and
                     cleavage site"
                     /label=TEV site
                     /translation="ENLYFQG"
     CDS             3656..3700
                     /codon_start=1
                     /product="affinity and epitope tag derived from pancreatic
                     ribonuclease A"
                     /label=S-Tag
                     /translation="KETAAAKFERQHMDS"
     CDS             3740..3763
                     /codon_start=1
                     /product="recognition and cleavage site for human
                     rhinovirus 3C and PreScission proteases"
                     /label=HRV 3C site
                     /translation="LEVLFQGP"
     CDS             3791..4510
                     /codon_start=1
                     /product="the original enhanced GFP (Yang et al., 1996)"
                     /label=EGFP
                     /note="mammalian codon-optimized"
                     /translation="MVSKGEELFTGVVPILVELDGDVNGHKFSVSGEGEGDATYGKLTL
                     KFICTTGKLPVPWPTLVTTLTYGVQCFSRYPDHMKQHDFFKSAMPEGYVQERTIFFKDD
                     GNYKTRAEVKFEGDTLVNRIELKGIDFKEDGNILGHKLEYNYNSHNVYIMADKQKNGIK
                     VNFKIRHNIEDGSVQLADHYQQNTPIGDGPVLLPDNHYLSTQSALSKDPNEKRDHMVLK
                     EFVTAAGITLGMDELYK"
     primer_bind     complement(3836..3857)
                     /label=EGFP-N
                     /note="EGFP, reverse primer"
     primer_bind     complement(4097..4116)
                     /label=EXFP-R
                     /note="For distinguishing EGFP variants, reverse primer"
     misc_feature    4548..5133
                     /label=IRES2
                     /note="internal ribosome entry site (IRES) of the
                     encephalomyocarditis virus (EMCV)"
     primer_bind     complement(4714..4731)
                     /label=IRES reverse
                     /note="IRES internal ribosome entry site, reverse primer.
                     Also called pCDH-rev"
     CDS             5215..6018
                     /codon_start=1
                     /gene="aph(3')-II (or nptII)"
                     /product="aminoglycoside phosphotransferase from Tn5"
                     /label=NeoR/KanR
                     /note="confers resistance to neomycin, kanamycin, and G418
                     (Geneticin(R))"
                     /translation="MGSAIEQDGLHAGSPAAWVERLFGYDWAQQTIGCSDAAVFRLSAQ
                     GRPVLFVKTDLSGALNELQDEAARLSWLATTGVPCAAVLDVVTEAGRDWLLLGEVPGQD
                     LLSSHLAPAEKVSIMADAMRRLHTLDPATCPFDHQAKHRIERARTRMEAGLVDQDDLDE
                     EHQGLAPAELFARLKARMPDGEDLVVTHGDACLPNIMVENGRFSGFIDCGRLGVADRYQ
                     DIALATRDIAEELGGEWADRFLVLYGIAAPDSQRIAFYRLLDEFF"
     primer_bind     complement(5278..5297)
                     /label=Neo-R
                     /note="Neomycin resistance gene, reverse primer"
     primer_bind     5888..5907
                     /label=Neo-F
                     /note="Neomycin resistance gene, forward primer"
ORIGIN
        1 gacctgcagg catgcaagct tggcgtaatc atggtcatag ctgtttcctg tgtgaaattg
       61 ttatccgctc acaattccac acaacatacg agccggaagc ataaagtgta aagcctgggg
      121 tgcctaatga gtgagctaac tcacattaat tgcgttgcgc tcactgcccg ctttccagtc
      181 gggaaacctg tcgtgccagc tgcattaatg aatcggccaa cgcgcgggga gaggcggttt
      241 gcgtattggg cgctcttccg cttcctcgct cactgactcg ctgcgctcgg tcgttcggct
      301 gcggcgagcg gtatcagctc actcaaaggc ggtaatacgg ttatccacag aatcagggga
      361 taacgcagga aagaacatgt gagcaaaagg ccagcaaaag gccaggaacc gtaaaaaggc
      421 cgcgttgctg gcgtttttcc ataggctccg cccccctgac gagcatcaca aaaatcgacg
      481 ctcaagtcag aggtggcgaa acccgacagg actataaaga taccaggcgt ttccccctgg
      541 aagctccctc gtgcgctctc ctgttccgac cctgccgctt accggatacc tgtccgcctt
      601 tctcccttcg ggaagcgtgg cgctttctca tagctcacgc tgtaggtatc tcagttcggt
      661 gtaggtcgtt cgctccaagc tgggctgtgt gcacgaaccc cccgttcagc ccgaccgctg
      721 cgccttatcc ggtaactatc gtcttgagtc caacccggta agacacgact tatcgccact
      781 ggcagcagcc actggtaaca ggattagcag agcgaggtat gtaggcggtg ctacagagtt
      841 cttgaagtgg tggcctaact acggctacac tagaagaaca gtatttggta tctgcgctct
      901 gctgaagcca gttaccttcg gaaaaagagt tggtagctct tgatccggca aacaaaccac
      961 cgctggtagc ggtggttttt ttgtttgcaa gcagcagatt acgcgcagaa aaaaaggatc
     1021 tcaagaagat cctttgatct tttctacggg gtctgacgct cagtggaacg aaaactcacg
     1081 ttaagggatt ttggtcatga gattatcaaa aaggatcttc acctagatcc ttttaaatta
     1141 aaaatgaagt tttaaatcaa tctaaagtat atatgagtaa acttggtctg acagttacca
     1201 atgcttaatc agtgaggcac ctatctcagc gatctgtcta tttcgttcat ccatagttgc
     1261 ctgactcccc gtcgtgtaga taactacgat acgggagggc ttaccatctg gccccagtgc
     1321 tgcaatgata ccgcgagacc cacgctcacc ggctccagat ttatcagcaa taaaccagcc
     1381 agccggaagg gccgagcgca gaagtggtcc tgcaacttta tccgcctcca tccagtctat
     1441 taattgttgc cgggaagcta gagtaagtag ttcgccagtt aatagtttgc gcaacgttgt
     1501 tgccattgct acaggcatcg tggtgtcacg ctcgtcgttt ggtatggctt cattcagctc
     1561 cggttcccaa cgatcaaggc gagttacatg atcccccatg ttgtgcaaaa aagcggttag
     1621 ctccttcggt cctccgatcg ttgtcagaag taagttggcc gcagtgttat cactcatggt
     1681 tatggcagca ctgcataatt ctcttactgt catgccatcc gtaagatgct tttctgtgac
     1741 tggtgagtac tcaaccaagt cattctgaga atagtgtatg cggcgaccga gttgctcttg
     1801 cccggcgtca atacgggata ataccgcgcc acatagcaga actttaaaag tgctcatcat
     1861 tggaaaacgt tcttcggggc gaaaactctc aaggatctta ccgctgttga gatccagttc
     1921 gatgtaaccc actcgtgcac ccaactgatc ttcagcatct tttactttca ccagcgtttc
     1981 tgggtgagca aaaacaggaa ggcaaaatgc cgcaaaaaag ggaataaggg cgacacggaa
     2041 atgttgaata ctcatactct tcctttttca atattattga agcatttatc agggttattg
     2101 tctcatgagc ggatacatat ttgaatgtat ttagaaaaat aaacaaatag gggttccgcg
     2161 cacatttccc cgaaaagtgc cacctgacgt ctaagaaacc attattatca tgacattaac
     2221 ctataaaaat aggcgtatca cgaggccctt tcgtctcgcg cgtttcggtg atgacggtga
     2281 aaacctctga cacatgcagc tcccggagac ggtcacagct tgtctgtaag cggatgccgg
     2341 gagcagacaa gcccgtcagg gcgcgtcagc gggtgttggc gggtgtcggg gctggcttaa
     2401 ctatgcggca tcagagcaga ttgtactgag agtgcaccat atgcggtgtg aaataccgca
     2461 cagatgcgta aggagaaaat accgcatcag gcgccattcg ccattcaggc tgcgcaactg
     2521 ttgggaaggg cgatcggtgc gggcctcttc gctattacgc cagctggcga aagggggatg
     2581 tgctgcaagg cgattaagtt gggtaacgcc agggttttcc cagtcacgac gttgtaaaac
     2641 gacggccagt gaattcgagc tcggtaccct ccatattgga gagaacccgt accaatgtaa
     2701 aaaatgtggc aaagccttta atgagtgctc atgctttact gactgtaaga gaattcatgt
     2761 tggagagaaa cattgcaaat gtgaagaatg taataacatt tttaagtctt gctcaagtct
     2821 tgctgttgtt gagaaaaatc atactgaaaa gaaaacctac agatgtgaag aatgtggcaa
     2881 agcttttaac ctgtgctcag ttcttactaa acataagaaa attcatactg gagagaaacc
     2941 atacaaatgt gaagaatgtg gcaaatcctt taagttgttc ccatacctta ctcaacacaa
     3001 gagaattcat agtagagaga aaccctacaa gtgtgaagaa tgtggcaaag tctttaaatt
     3061 gttgtcatac cttactcaac atagaagaat tcatactgga gagaaaacct tccgatgtga
     3121 agaatgtgga aaagccttta accagagctc acatctgact gaacatagga gaattcatac
     3181 tggtgagaaa ccatacaaat gtgaggaatg tggcaaagct tttacctggt tctcatacct
     3241 tattcagcat aagagaattc atactgggca gaaaccctac aaatgtgagg aatgtggcaa
     3301 agcttttacc tggttttcat accttactca acataagaga attcatactg gagagaaacc
     3361 ctacaaatgt gatgaatgtg gcaaagcttt taactggttt tcatatctta ctaatcataa
     3421 gagaattcat actggagaga aaccctacaa atgtgaagaa tgtggcaaag cctttggcca
     3481 gagctcacac ctttctaaac ataagacaat tcataccaga gagaaaccat acaagtgtga
     3541 ggaatgtggc aaagccttta accactctgc acaacttgct gtacatgaga aaactcatac
     3601 cgggattcca actactgcaa gcgagaatct ttattttcag ggcgccgcca aattcaaaga
     3661 aaccgctgct gctaaattcg aacgccagca catggacagc ggaggtggag gttcgagcgg
     3721 tccctcgggt tcgtcgagcc tggaagttct gttccagggg cccctgtcgt cgagcggtcc
     3781 ctcgggttcg atggtgagca aaggcgagga gctgttcacc ggggtggtgc ccatcctggt
     3841 cgagctggac ggcgacgtaa acggccacaa gttcagcgtg tccggcgagg gcgagggcga
     3901 tgccacctac ggcaagctga ccctgaagtt catctgcacc accggcaagc tgcccgtgcc
     3961 ctggcccacc ctcgtgacca ccctgaccta cggcgtgcag tgcttcagcc gctaccccga
     4021 ccacatgaag cagcacgact tcttcaagtc cgccatgccc gaaggctacg tccaggagcg
     4081 caccatcttc ttcaaggacg acggcaacta caagacccgc gccgaggtga agttcgaggg
     4141 cgacaccctg gtgaaccgca tcgagctgaa gggcatcgac ttcaaggagg acggcaacat
     4201 cctggggcac aagctggagt acaactacaa cagccacaac gtctatatca tggccgacaa
     4261 gcagaagaac ggcatcaagg tgaacttcaa gatccgccac aacatcgagg acggcagcgt
     4321 gcagctcgcc gaccactacc agcagaacac ccccatcggc gacggccccg tgctgctgcc
     4381 cgacaaccac tacctgagca cccagtccgc cctgagcaaa gaccccaacg agaagcgcga
     4441 tcacatggtc cttaaggagt tcgtgaccgc cgccgggatc actctcggca tggacgagct
     4501 gtacaagtaa tgatctagag tcgagttaat taagaattcc gccccccccc ctctccctcc
     4561 ccccccctaa cgttactggc cgaagccgct tggaataagg ccggtgtgcg tttgtctata
     4621 tgttattttc caccatattg ccgtcttttg gcaatgtgag ggcccggaaa cctggccctg
     4681 tcttcttgac gagcattcct aggggtcttt cccctctcgc caaaggaatg cagggtctgt
     4741 tgaatgtcgt gaaggaagca gttcctctgg aagcttcttg aagacaaaca acgtctgtag
     4801 cgaccctttg caggcagcgg aaccccccac ctggcgacag gttcctctgc ggccaaaagc
     4861 cacgtgtata agatacacct gcaaaggcgg cacaacccca gtgccacgtt gtgagttgga
     4921 tagttgtgga aagagtcaaa tgtctctcct caagcgtatt caacaagggt ctgaaggatg
     4981 cccagaaggt accccattgt atgggatctg atctggggcc tcggtgcaca tgctttacat
     5041 gtgtttagtc gaggttaaaa aaacgtctag gccccccgaa ccacggggac gtggttttcc
     5101 tttgaaaaac acgatgataa tatggccaca acctgttaca ttgcacaaga taaaaatata
     5161 tcatcacgaa cagtaaaact gtctgcttac ataaacagta atacaagggg tgttatggga
     5221 tcggccattg aacaagatgg attgcacgca ggttctccgg ccgcttgggt ggagaggcta
     5281 ttcggctatg actgggcaca acagacaatc ggctgctctg atgccgccgt gttccggctg
     5341 tcagcgcagg ggcgcccggt tctttttgtc aagaccgacc tgtccggtgc cctgaatgaa
     5401 ctgcaggacg aggcagcgcg gctatcgtgg ctggccacga cgggcgttcc ttgcgcagct
     5461 gtgctcgacg ttgtcactga agcgggaagg gactggctgc tattgggcga agtgccgggg
     5521 caggatctcc tgtcatctca ccttgctcct gccgagaaag tatccatcat ggctgatgca
     5581 atgcggcggc tgcatacgct tgatccggct acctgcccat tcgaccacca agcgaaacat
     5641 cgcatcgagc gagcacgtac tcggatggaa gccggtcttg tcgatcagga tgatctggac
     5701 gaagagcatc aggggctcgc gccagccgaa ctgttcgcca ggctcaaggc gcgcatgccc
     5761 gacggcgagg atctcgtcgt gacccatggc gatgcctgct tgccgaatat catggtggaa
     5821 aatggccgct tttctggatt catcgactgt ggccggctgg gtgtggcgga ccgctatcag
     5881 gacatagcgt tggctacccg tgatattgct gaagagcttg gcggcgaatg ggctgaccgc
     5941 ttcctcgtgc tttacggtat cgccgctccc gattcgcagc gcatcgcctt ctatcgcctt
     6001 cttgacgagt tcttctgagt ctgagaaaaa ccctacaaat ctaaacaata tggcatagtc
     6061 tttaatacct attcacaact tcacagcaga atatttttac tgaataagag tgttacaaat
     6121 gtaatgactg tcaaaaggcc atttacagtc tatgagcctt tgagtgcact aaaatgttta
     6181 ggctacgaac aatacaaata gaccggttca acacctccac ttatatcaca gctcttactg
     6241 tacacagaag aatttatact ggagggaaac cctccagttg ctcaaactgt attcaatttc
     6301 aaagactttg tattggagag aaaccctaca aatgtaataa atgcagaaac aacatttgtt
     6361 caaaaaatat acctcagaaa acaccagagt gttcacacta aaaactgttt tacagatgca
     6421 gtaaatgtga aaaaatgtct aatcaaaaat tacatcaaaa cacatccaag aattcatagt
     6481 aaaaagcact aagtcactga cactttcaga cattactgta aatctgagtg ttggttatag
     6541 agaataattc aaagttaagt taaagtaagt aggagattca ccttttgggg aagttataat
     6601 tacatttcaa gtataccttt tggtgccagg cacggtggct ctttcctata gttgctgcac
     6661 ttttggatgc cgaggtcggg ggattgcttg agcccaggag tttgggacca ggctgggcaa
     6721 catggcaaaa cctcatctct acaaaaagta aaataaaagc caggcttggt ggcacatgcc
     6781 tgttgtccca gctacttgga aggctcaggt gggaggattg cttgagcctg gaggttgagg
     6841 atgcagtgag ctgctatctg gcaacttcac tcctgcctgg gcaacagagc aagacccttt
     6901 ctcaataata ataataacaa cataataata aagtatactc ggtgcactga aagagtttta
     6961 gcttttttga aaatcacata tttatgtaat tcaagtctta aatcacttga taccatgcct
     7021 tcatttctag tgtttatgtg aaggcatgag gcctactgtt gctacatg
//
